Addgene plasmid #239258: LentiCRISPR-B_sgRNA-RMP24 (pAVA3563)
Purpose: Lentiviral vector expressing Cas9-P2A-Blasticidin and an sgRNA targeting RMP24
Depositing lab: Andrei Alexandrov. Depositing organization: Clemson University. Publication: Identification of RMP24 and RMP64, human ribonuclease MRP-specific protein components. Che R, Mirani B, Panah M, Chen X, Luo H, Alexandrov A. Cell Rep. 2025 Jun 24;44(6):115752. doi: 10.1016/j.celrep.2025.115752. Epub 2025 May 24. PubMed 40413743.
Backbone
  Vector backbone: LentiCRISPR-B
  Vector type: Lentiviral, CRISPR
  Selectable markers: Blasticidin
Growth in bacteria
  Bacterial resistance: Ampicillin, 100 μg/mL
  Growth temperature: 37°C
  Growth strain: NEB Stable
  Copy number: High Copy
Gene/Insert
  Gene/Insert name: U6-driven sgRNA targeting RMP24
  gRNA/shRNA sequence: GTCCCCGCGCTGCAGCCTCA
  Species: H. sapiens (human)
  Cloning method: Gibson Cloning
  Sequencing primers: 5′ CGTGACGTAGAAAGTAATAATTTCTTGGGTAG
Terms and licenses: Academic/Nonprofit Terms; Industry Terms: Not Available to Industry
Depositor comments: Please visit https://doi.org/10.1101/2025.01.19.633795 for bioRxiv preprint.
How to cite: LentiCRISPR-B_sgRNA-RMP24 (pAVA3563) was a gift from Andrei Alexandrov (Addgene plasmid # 239258 ; http://n2t.net/addgene:239258 ; RRID:Addgene_239258)
