[The description below was written by a language model from this plasmid's Addgene catalogue record and pLannotate feature annotations shown in this document.]
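Description:
LentiCRISPR-B_sgRNA-RMP24 (pAVA3563) is an all-in-one lentiviral CRISPR plasmid of about 11.4 kb, built on the LentiCRISPR-B backbone, that delivers Streptococcus pyogenes Cas9, a blasticidin resistance gene and a single guide RNA against the human RMP24 gene. In bacteria it is maintained through a high-copy ColE1/pUC-type origin and selected with ampicillin via the bla gene. The backbone also carries an f1 origin, an SV40 origin and leftover lac, T7 and T3 elements from the parent cloning vector.

The transfer cassette has a third-generation, self-inactivating layout. An RSV promoter replaces the U3 region of the truncated HIV-1 5' LTR to drive genomic RNA production in packaging cells. It is followed by the Ψ packaging signal with a short gag fragment, the Rev response element for Rev-dependent nuclear export, and a cPPT/CTS. The cassette ends in a ΔU3 3' LTR, so the integrated provirus lacks LTR promoter activity, with an SV40 polyadenylation signal downstream.

Two expression units sit between the LTRs. A human U6 RNA polymerase III promoter transcribes the RMP24-targeting spacer fused to the SpCas9 guide scaffold. An EF-1α core promoter drives Cas9, which pLannotate annotates as contiguous N- and C-terminal portions forming one open reading frame. According to the catalogue entry, Cas9 is linked through a P2A self-cleaving peptide to blasticidin S deaminase, although the P2A is not itself annotated in the feature table. A WPRE downstream enhances transcript expression. Transduced mammalian cells can therefore be selected with blasticidin while Cas9 and the guide disrupt RMP24, consistent with the associated work identifying RMP24 as a human ribonuclease MRP-specific protein component.
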