Features (pLannotate 1.2.2; 29 found; start..end, strand, type, name):
      5..231     +  promoter       RSV promoter: Rous sarcoma virus enhancer/promoter
    232..412     +  LTR            5' LTR (truncated): truncated 5' long terminal repeat (LTR) from HIV-1
    459..584     +  misc_feature   HIV-1 Ψ: packaging signal of human immunodeficiency virus type 1
    568..931     +  CDS            HIV-1 gag (fragment): gag protein from human immunodeficiency virus 1; gag
   1077..1310    +  misc_feature   RRE: The Rev response element (RRE) of HIV-1 allows for Rev-dependent mRNA export from the nucleus to the cytoplasm.
   1687..1713    +  CDS            Rev (fragment): human immunodeficiency virus 1 (HIV-1) Rev protein; rev; enhances nuclear export of unspliced and incompletely spliced viral mRNAs
   1717..1957    +  promoter       U6 promoter: RNA polymerase III promoter for human U6 snRNA
   1987..2062    +  misc_RNA       gRNA scaffold: guide RNA scaffold for the Streptococcus pyogenes CRISPR/Cas9 system
   2110..2227    +  misc_feature   cPPT/CTS: central polypurine tract and central termination sequence of HIV-1
   2296..2507    +  promoter       EF-1α core promoter: core promoter for human elongation factor EF-1α
   2611..4212    +  CDS            Cas9(N): N-terminal portion of Streptococcus pyogenes Cas9 (Zetsche et al., 2015)
   4213..6711    +  CDS            Cas9(C): C-terminal portion of Streptococcus pyogenes Cas9 (Zetsche et al., 2015)
   6832..7230    +  CDS            BSD: blasticidin S deaminase; Aspergillus terreus BSD; confers resistance to blasticidin
   7246..7834    +  misc_feature   WPRE: woodchuck hepatitis virus posttranscriptional regulatory element
   7885..7904    +  misc_feature   cPPT/CTS (fragment): central polypurine tract and central termination sequence of HIV-1
   7906..8139    +  LTR            3' LTR (ΔU3): self-inactivating 3' long terminal repeat (LTR) from HIV-1
   8217..8338    +  polyA_signal   SV40 poly(A) signal: SV40 polyadenylation signal
   8378..8513    +  rep_origin     SV40 ori: SV40 origin of replication
   8534..8552    -  promoter       T7 promoter: promoter for bacteriophage T7 RNA polymerase
   8560..8715    +  CDS            lacZα (fragment): LacZα fragment of β-galactosidase; lacZ fragment
   8720..9148    +  rep_origin     f1 ori (sequence partly withheld): f1 bacteriophage origin of replication; arrow indicates direction of (+) strand synthesis
   9201..9305    +  promoter       AmpR promoter: bla
   9306..10166   +  CDS            AmpR: β-lactamase; bla; confers resistance to ampicillin, carbenicillin, and related antibiotics
  10337..10925   +  rep_origin     ori: high-copy-number ColE1/pMB1/pBR322/pUC origin of replication
  11108..11200   +  CDS            lacI (fragment): lac repressor; lacI; The lac repressor binds to the lac operator to inhibit transcription in E. coli. This inhibition can be relieved by adding lactose or isopropyl-β-D-thiogalactopyranoside (IPTG).
  11213..11234   +  protein_bind   CAP binding site: CAP binding activates transcription in the presence of cAMP. E. coli catabolite activator protein
  11249..11279   +  promoter       lac promoter: promoter for the E. coli lac operon
  11283..11305   +  protein_bind   lac operator (fragment): The lac repressor binds to the lac operator to inhibit transcription in E. coli. This inhibition can be relieved by adding lactose or isopropyl-β-D-thiogalactopyranoside (IPTG). lac repressor encoded by lacI
  11348..11366   +  promoter       T3 promoter: promoter for bacteriophage T3 RNA polymerase
>Addgene plasmid #239258 | LentiCRISPR-B_sgRNA-RMP24 (pAVA3563) | addgene full sequence | sequence record 478417 | Addgene NGS Result
TTAATGTAGTCTTATGCAATACTCTTGTAGTCTTGCAACATGGTAACGATGAGTTAGCAACATGCCTTAC
AAGGAGAGAAAAAGCACCGTGCATGCCGATTGGTGGAAGTAAGGTGGTACGATCGTGCCTTATTAGGAAG
GCAACAGACGGGTCTGACATGGATTGGACGAACCACTGAATTGCCGCATTGCAGAGATATTGTATTTAAG
TGCCTAGCTCGATACATAAACGGGTCTCTCTGGTTAGACCAGATCTGAGCCTGGGAGCTCTCTGGCTAAC
TAGGGAACCCACTGCTTAAGCCTCAATAAAGCTTGCCTTGAGTGCTTCAAGTAGTGTGTGCCCGTCTGTT
GTGTGACTCTGGTAACTAGAGATCCCTCAGACCCTTTTAGTCAGTGTGGAAAATCTCTAGCAGTGGCGCC
CGAACAGGGACTTGAAAGCGAAAGGGAAACCAGAGGAGCTCTCTCGACGCAGGACTCGGCTTGCTGAAGC
GCGCACGGCAAGAGGCGAGGGGCGGCGACTGGTGAGTACGCCAAAAATTTTGACTAGCGGAGGCTAGAAG
GAGAGAGATGGGTGCGAGAGCGTCAGTATTAAGCGGGGGAGAATTAGATCGCGATGGGAAAAAATTCGGT
TAAGGCCAGGGGGAAAGAAAAAATATAAATTAAAACATATAGTATGGGCAAGCAGGGAGCTAGAACGATT
CGCAGTTAATCCTGGCCTGTTAGAAACATCAGAAGGCTGTAGACAAATACTGGGACAGCTACAACCATCC
CTTCAGACAGGATCAGAAGAACTTAGATCATTATATAATACAGTAGCAACCCTCTATTGTGTGCATCAAA
GGATAGAGATAAAAGACACCAAGGAAGCTTTAGACAAGATAGAGGAAGAGCAAAACAAAAGTAAGACCAC
CGCACAGCAAGCGGCCGCTGATCTTCAGACCTGGAGGAGGAGATATGAGGGACAATTGGAGAAGTGAATT
ATATAAATATAAAGTAGTAAAAATTGAACCATTAGGAGTAGCACCCACCAAGGCAAAGAGAAGAGTGGTG
CAGAGAGAAAAAAGAGCAGTGGGAATAGGAGCTTTGTTCCTTGGGTTCTTGGGAGCAGCAGGAAGCACTA
TGGGCGCAGCGTCAATGACGCTGACGGTACAGGCCAGACAATTATTGTCTGGTATAGTGCAGCAGCAGAA
CAATTTGCTGAGGGCTATTGAGGCGCAACAGCATCTGTTGCAACTCACAGTCTGGGGCATCAAGCAGCTC
CAGGCAAGAATCCTGGCTGTGGAAAGATACCTAAAGGATCAACAGCTCCTGGGGATTTGGGGTTGCTCTG
GAAAACTCATTTGCACCACTGCTGTGCCTTGGAATGCTAGTTGGAGTAATAAATCTCTGGAACAGATTTG
GAATCACACGACCTGGATGGAGTGGGACAGAGAAATTAACAATTACACAAGCTTAATACACTCCTTAATT
GAAGAATCGCAAAACCAGCAAGAAAAGAATGAACAAGAATTATTGGAATTAGATAAATGGGCAAGTTTGT
GGAATTGGTTTAACATAACAAATTGGCTGTGGTATATAAAATTATTCATAATGATAGTAGGAGGCTTGGT
AGGTTTAAGAATAGTTTTTGCTGTACTTTCTATAGTGAATAGAGTTAGGCAGGGATATTCACCATTATCG
TTTCAGACCCACCTCCCAACCCCGAGGGGACCCAGAGAGGGCCTATTTCCCATGATTCCTTCATATTTGC
ATATACGATACAAGGCTGTTAGAGAGATAATTAGAATTAATTTGACTGTAAACACAAAGATATTAGTACA
AAATACGTGACGTAGAAAGTAATAATTTCTTGGGTAGTTTGCAGTTTTAAAATTATGTTTTAAAATGGAC
TATCATATGCTTACCGTAACTTGAAAGTATTTCGATTTCTTGGCTTTATATATCTTGTGGAAAGGACGAA
ACACCGGTCCCCGCGCTGCAGCCTCAGTTTTAGAGCTAGAAATAGCAAGTTAAAATAAGGCTAGTCCGTT
ATCAACTTGAAAAAGTGGCACCGAGTCGGTGCTTTTTTGAATTCTAGATCTTGAGACAAATGGCAGTATT
CATCCACAATTTTAAAAGAAAAGGGGGGATTGGGGGGTACAGTGCAGGGGAAAGAATAGTAGACATAATA
GCAACAGACATACAAACTAAAGAATTACAAAAACAAATTACAAAAATTCAAAATTTTCGGGTTTATTACA
GGGACAGCAGAGATCCACTTTGGCGCCGGCTCGAGTGGCTCCGGTGCCCGTCAGTGGGCAGAGCGCACAT
CGCCCACAGTCCCCGAGAAGTTGGGGGGAGGGGTCGGCAATTGAACCGGTGCCTAGAGAAGGTGGCGCGG
GGTAAACTGGGAAAGTGATGTCGTGTACTGGCTCCGCCTTTTTCCCGAGGGTGGGGGAGAACCGTATATA
AGTGCAGTAGTCGCCGTGAACGTTCTTTTTCGCAACGGGTTTGCCGCCAGAACACAGGTGTCGTGACGCG
GGATCCGCCACCATGGATTACAAAGACGATGACGATAAGATGGCCCCAAAGAAGAAGCGGAAGGTCGGTA
TCCACGGAGTCCCAGCAGCCGACAAGAAGTACAGCATCGGCCTGGACATCGGCACCAACTCTGTGGGCTG
GGCCGTGATCACCGACGAGTACAAGGTGCCCAGCAAGAAATTCAAGGTGCTGGGCAACACCGACCGGCAC
AGCATCAAGAAGAACCTGATCGGAGCCCTGCTGTTCGACAGCGGCGAAACAGCCGAGGCCACCCGGCTGA
AGAGAACCGCCAGAAGAAGATACACCAGACGGAAGAACCGGATCTGCTATCTGCAAGAGATCTTCAGCAA
CGAGATGGCCAAGGTGGACGACAGCTTCTTCCACAGACTGGAAGAGTCCTTCCTGGTGGAAGAGGATAAG
AAGCACGAGCGGCACCCCATCTTCGGCAACATCGTGGACGAGGTGGCCTACCACGAGAAGTACCCCACCA
TCTACCACCTGAGAAAGAAACTGGTGGACAGCACCGACAAGGCCGACCTGCGGCTGATCTATCTGGCCCT
GGCCCACATGATCAAGTTCCGGGGCCACTTCCTGATCGAGGGCGACCTGAACCCCGACAACAGCGACGTG
GACAAGCTGTTCATCCAGCTGGTGCAGACCTACAACCAGCTGTTCGAGGAAAACCCCATCAACGCCAGCG
GCGTGGACGCCAAGGCCATCCTGTCTGCCAGACTGAGCAAGAGCAGACGGCTGGAAAATCTGATCGCCCA
GCTGCCCGGCGAGAAGAAGAATGGCCTGTTCGGAAACCTGATTGCCCTGAGCCTGGGCCTGACCCCCAAC
TTCAAGAGCAACTTCGACCTGGCCGAGGATGCCAAACTGCAGCTGAGCAAGGACACCTACGACGACGACC
TGGACAACCTGCTGGCCCAGATCGGCGACCAGTACGCCGACCTGTTTCTGGCCGCCAAGAACCTGTCCGA
CGCCATCCTGCTGAGCGACATCCTGAGAGTGAACACCGAGATCACCAAGGCCCCCCTGAGCGCCTCTATG
ATCAAGAGATACGACGAGCACCACCAGGACCTGACCCTGCTGAAAGCTCTCGTGCGGCAGCAGCTGCCTG
AGAAGTACAAAGAGATTTTCTTCGACCAGAGCAAGAACGGCTACGCCGGCTACATTGACGGCGGAGCCAG
CCAGGAAGAGTTCTACAAGTTCATCAAGCCCATCCTGGAAAAGATGGACGGCACCGAGGAACTGCTCGTG
AAGCTGAACAGAGAGGACCTGCTGCGGAAGCAGCGGACCTTCGACAACGGCAGCATCCCCCACCAGATCC
ACCTGGGAGAGCTGCACGCCATTCTGCGGCGGCAGGAAGATTTTTACCCATTCCTGAAGGACAACCGGGA
AAAGATCGAGAAGATCCTGACCTTCCGCATCCCCTACTACGTGGGCCCTCTGGCCAGGGGAAACAGCAGA
TTCGCCTGGATGACCAGAAAGAGCGAGGAAACCATCACCCCCTGGAACTTCGAGGAAGTGGTGGACAAGG
GCGCTTCCGCCCAGAGCTTCATCGAGCGGATGACCAACTTCGATAAGAACCTGCCCAACGAGAAGGTGCT
GCCCAAGCACAGCCTGCTGTACGAGTACTTCACCGTGTATAACGAGCTGACCAAAGTGAAATACGTGACC
GAGGGAATGAGAAAGCCCGCCTTCCTGAGCGGCGAGCAGAAAAAGGCCATCGTGGACCTGCTGTTCAAGA
CCAACCGGAAAGTGACCGTGAAGCAGCTGAAAGAGGACTACTTCAAGAAAATCGAGTGCTTCGACTCCGT
GGAAATCTCCGGCGTGGAAGATCGGTTCAACGCCTCCCTGGGCACATACCACGATCTGCTGAAAATTATC
AAGGACAAGGACTTCCTGGACAATGAGGAAAACGAGGACATTCTGGAAGATATCGTGCTGACCCTGACAC
TGTTTGAGGACAGAGAGATGATCGAGGAACGGCTGAAAACCTATGCCCACCTGTTCGACGACAAAGTGAT
GAAGCAGCTGAAGCGGCGGAGATACACCGGCTGGGGCAGGCTGAGCCGGAAGCTGATCAACGGCATCCGG
GACAAGCAGTCCGGCAAGACAATCCTGGATTTCCTGAAGTCCGACGGCTTCGCCAACAGAAACTTCATGC
AGCTGATCCACGACGACAGCCTGACCTTTAAAGAGGACATCCAGAAAGCCCAGGTGTCCGGCCAGGGCGA
TAGCCTGCACGAGCACATTGCCAATCTGGCCGGCAGCCCCGCCATTAAGAAGGGCATCCTGCAGACAGTG
AAGGTGGTGGACGAGCTCGTGAAAGTGATGGGCCGGCACAAGCCCGAGAACATCGTGATCGAAATGGCCA
GAGAGAACCAGACCACCCAGAAGGGACAGAAGAACAGCCGCGAGAGAATGAAGCGGATCGAAGAGGGCAT
CAAAGAGCTGGGCAGCCAGATCCTGAAAGAACACCCCGTGGAAAACACCCAGCTGCAGAACGAGAAGCTG
TACCTGTACTACCTGCAGAATGGGCGGGATATGTACGTGGACCAGGAACTGGACATCAACCGGCTGTCCG
ACTACGATGTGGACCATATCGTGCCTCAGAGCTTTCTGAAGGACGACTCCATCGACAACAAGGTGCTGAC
CAGAAGCGACAAGAACCGGGGCAAGAGCGACAACGTGCCCTCCGAAGAGGTCGTGAAGAAGATGAAGAAC
TACTGGCGGCAGCTGCTGAACGCCAAGCTGATTACCCAGAGAAAGTTCGACAATCTGACCAAGGCCGAGA
GAGGCGGCCTGAGCGAACTGGATAAGGCCGGCTTCATCAAGAGACAGCTGGTGGAAACCCGGCAGATCAC
AAAGCACGTGGCACAGATCCTGGACTCCCGGATGAACACTAAGTACGACGAGAATGACAAGCTGATCCGG
GAAGTGAAAGTGATCACCCTGAAGTCCAAGCTGGTGTCCGATTTCCGGAAGGATTTCCAGTTTTACAAAG
TGCGCGAGATCAACAACTACCACCACGCCCACGACGCCTACCTGAACGCCGTCGTGGGAACCGCCCTGAT
CAAAAAGTACCCTAAGCTGGAAAGCGAGTTCGTGTACGGCGACTACAAGGTGTACGACGTGCGGAAGATG
ATCGCCAAGAGCGAGCAGGAAATCGGCAAGGCTACCGCCAAGTACTTCTTCTACAGCAACATCATGAACT
TTTTCAAGACCGAGATTACCCTGGCCAACGGCGAGATCCGGAAGCGGCCTCTGATCGAGACAAACGGCGA
AACCGGGGAGATCGTGTGGGATAAGGGCCGGGATTTTGCCACCGTGCGGAAAGTGCTGAGCATGCCCCAA
GTGAATATCGTGAAAAAGACCGAGGTGCAGACAGGCGGCTTCAGCAAAGAGTCTATCCTGCCCAAGAGGA
ACAGCGATAAGCTGATCGCCAGAAAGAAGGACTGGGACCCTAAGAAGTACGGCGGCTTCGACAGCCCCAC
CGTGGCCTATTCTGTGCTGGTGGTGGCCAAAGTGGAAAAGGGCAAGTCCAAGAAACTGAAGAGTGTGAAA
GAGCTGCTGGGGATCACCATCATGGAAAGAAGCAGCTTCGAGAAGAATCCCATCGACTTTCTGGAAGCCA
AGGGCTACAAAGAAGTGAAAAAGGACCTGATCATCAAGCTGCCTAAGTACTCCCTGTTCGAGCTGGAAAA
CGGCCGGAAGAGAATGCTGGCCTCTGCCGGCGAACTGCAGAAGGGAAACGAACTGGCCCTGCCCTCCAAA
TATGTGAACTTCCTGTACCTGGCCAGCCACTATGAGAAGCTGAAGGGCTCCCCCGAGGATAATGAGCAGA
AACAGCTGTTTGTGGAACAGCACAAGCACTACCTGGACGAGATCATCGAGCAGATCAGCGAGTTCTCCAA
GAGAGTGATCCTGGCCGACGCTAATCTGGACAAAGTGCTGTCCGCCTACAACAAGCACCGGGATAAGCCC
ATCAGAGAGCAGGCCGAGAATATCATCCACCTGTTTACCCTGACCAATCTGGGAGCCCCTGCCGCCTTCA
AGTACTTTGACACCACCATCGACCGGAAGAGGTACACCAGCACCAAAGAGGTGCTGGACGCCACCCTGAT
CCACCAGAGCATCACCGGCCTGTACGAGACACGGATCGACCTGTCTCAGCTGGGAGGCGACAAGCGTCCT
GCTGCTACTAAGAAAGCTGGTCAAGCTAAGAAAAAGAAAGCTAGCGGCAGCGGCGCCACCAACTTCAGCC
TGCTGAAGCAGGCCGGCGACGTGGAGGAGAACCCCGGCCCCATGGCCAAGCCTTTGTCTCAAGAAGAATC
CACCCTCATTGAAAGAGCAACGGCTACAATCAACAGCATCCCCATCTCTGAAGACTACAGCGTCGCCAGC
GCAGCTCTCTCTAGCGACGGCCGCATCTTCACTGGTGTCAATGTATATCATTTTACTGGGGGACCTTGTG
CAGAACTCGTGGTGCTGGGCACTGCTGCTGCTGCGGCAGCTGGCAACCTGACTTGTATCGTCGCGATCGG
AAATGAGAACAGGGGCATCTTGAGCCCCTGCGGACGGTGCCGACAGGTGCTTCTCGATCTGCATCCTGGG
ATCAAAGCCATAGTGAAGGACAGTGATGGACAGCCGACGGCAGTTGGGATTCGTGAATTGCTGCCCTCTG
GTTATGTGTGGGAGGGCTAAACGCGTTAAGTCGACAATCAACCTCTGGATTACAAAATTTGTGAAAGATT
GACTGGTATTCTTAACTATGTTGCTCCTTTTACGCTATGTGGATACGCTGCTTTAATGCCTTTGTATCAT
GCTATTGCTTCCCGTATGGCTTTCATTTTCTCCTCCTTGTATAAATCCTGGTTGCTGTCTCTTTATGAGG
AGTTGTGGCCCGTTGTCAGGCAACGTGGCGTGGTGTGCACTGTGTTTGCTGACGCAACCCCCACTGGTTG
GGGCATTGCCACCACCTGTCAGCTCCTTTCCGGGACTTTCGCTTTCCCCCTCCCTATTGCCACGGCGGAA
CTCATCGCCGCCTGCCTTGCCCGCTGCTGGACAGGGGCTCGGCTGTTGGGCACTGACAATTCCGTGGTGT
TGTCGGGGAAATCATCGTCCTTTCCTTGGCTGCTCGCCTGTGTTGCCACCTGGATTCTGCGCGGGACGTC
CTTCTGCTACGTCCCTTCGGCCCTCAATCCAGCGGACCTTCCTTCCCGCGGCCTGCTGCCGGCTCTGCGG
CCTCTTCCGCGTCTTCGCCTTCGCCCTCAGACGAGTCGGATCTCCCTTTGGGCCGCCTCCCCGCGTCGAC
TTTAAGACCAATGACTTACAAGGCAGCTGTAGATCTTAGCCACTTTTTAAAAGAAAAGGGGGGACTGGAA
GGGCTAATTCACTCCCAACGAAGACAAGATCTGCTTTTTGCTTGTACTGGGTCTCTCTGGTTAGACCAGA
TCTGAGCCTGGGAGCTCTCTGGCTAACTAGGGAACCCACTGCTTAAGCCTCAATAAAGCTTGCCTTGAGT
GCTTCAAGTAGTGTGTGCCCGTCTGTTGTGTGACTCTGGTAACTAGAGATCCCTCAGACCCTTTTAGTCA
GTGTGGAAAATCTCTAGCAGTACGTATAGTAGTTCATGTCATCTTATTATTCAGTATTTATAACTTGCAA
AGAAATGAATATCAGAGAGTGAGAGGAACTTGTTTATTGCAGCTTATAATGGTTACAAATAAAGCAATAG
CATCACAAATTTCACAAATAAAGCATTTTTTTCACTGCATTCTAGTTGTGGTTTGTCCAAACTCATCAAT
GTATCTTATCATGTCTGGCTCTAGCTATCCCGCCCCTAACTCCGCCCATCCCGCCCCTAACTCCGCCCAG
TTCCGCCCATTCTCCGCCCCATGGCTGACTAATTTTTTTTATTTATGCAGAGGCCGAGGCCGCCTCGGCC
TCTGAGCTATTCCAGAAGTAGTGAGGAGGCTTTTTTGGAGGCCTAGGGACGTACCCAATTCGCCCTATAG
TGAGTCGTATTACGCGCGCTCACTGGCCGTCGTTTTACAACGTCGTGACTGGGAAAACCCTGGCGTTACC
CAACTTAATCGCCTTGCAGCACATCCCCCTTTCGCCAGCTGGCGTAATAGCGAAGAGGCCCGCACCGATC
GCCCTTCCCAACAGTTGCGCAGCCTGAATGGCGAATGGG
[124 nt withheld, positions 8720-8843]
C
[91 nt withheld, positions 8845-8935]
A
[49 nt withheld, positions 8937-8985]
CCTTTGACGTTGGAGTCCACGTTCTTT
[37 nt withheld, positions 9013-9049]
ACCCTATCTCGGTCTATTCTTTTGATTTATAAGGGATTTTGCCGATTTCGGCCTATTGGTTAAAAAATGA
GCTGATTTAACAAAAATTTAACGCGAATTTTAACAAAATATTAACGCTTACAATTTAGGTGGCACTTTTC
GGGGAAATGTGCGCGGAACCCCTATTTGTTTATTTTTCTAAATACATTCAAATATGTATCCGCTCATGAG
ACAATAACCCTGATAAATGCTTCAATAATATTGAAAAAGGAAGAGTATGAGTATTCAACATTTCCGTGTC
GCCCTTATTCCCTTTTTTGCGGCATTTTGCCTTCCTGTTTTTGCTCACCCAGAAACGCTGGTGAAAGTAA
AAGATGCTGAAGATCAGTTGGGTGCACGAGTGGGTTACATCGAACTGGATCTCAACAGCGGTAAGATCCT
TGAGAGTTTTCGCCCCGAAGAACGTTTTCCAATGATGAGCACTTTTAAAGTTCTGCTATGTGGCGCGGTA
TTATCCCGTATTGACGCCGGGCAAGAGCAACTCGGTCGCCGCATACACTATTCTCAGAATGACTTGGTTG
AGTACTCACCAGTCACAGAAAAGCATCTTACGGATGGCATGACAGTAAGAGAATTATGCAGTGCTGCCAT
AACCATGAGTGATAACACTGCGGCCAACTTACTTCTGACAACGATCGGAGGACCGAAGGAGCTAACCGCT
TTTTTGCACAACATGGGGGATCATGTAACTCGCCTTGATCGTTGGGAACCGGAGCTGAATGAAGCCATAC
CAAACGACGAGCGTGACACCACGATGCCTGTAGCAATGGCAACAACGTTGCGCAAACTATTAACTGGCGA
ACTACTTACTCTAGCTTCCCGGCAACAATTAATAGACTGGATGGAGGCGGATAAAGTTGCAGGACCACTT
CTGCGCTCGGCCCTTCCGGCTGGCTGGTTTATTGCTGATAAATCTGGAGCCGGTGAGCGTGGGTCTCGCG
GTATCATTGCAGCACTGGGGCCAGATGGTAAGCCCTCCCGTATCGTAGTTATCTACACGACGGGGAGTCA
GGCAACTATGGATGAACGAAATAGACAGATCGCTGAGATAGGTGCCTCACTGATTAAGCATTGGTAACTG
TCAGACCAAGTTTACTCATATATACTTTAGATTGATTTAAAACTTCATTTTTAATTTAAAAGGATCTAGG
TGAAGATCCTTTTTGATAATCTCATGACCAAAATCCCTTAACGTGAGTTTTCGTTCCACTGAGCGTCAGA
CCCCGTAGAAAAGATCAAAGGATCTTCTTGAGATCCTTTTTTTCTGCGCGTAATCTGCTGCTTGCAAACA
AAAAAACCACCGCTACCAGCGGTGGTTTGTTTGCCGGATCAAGAGCTACCAACTCTTTTTCCGAAGGTAA
CTGGCTTCAGCAGAGCGCAGATACCAAATACTGTTCTTCTAGTGTAGCCGTAGTTAGGCCACCACTTCAA
GAACTCTGTAGCACCGCCTACATACCTCGCTCTGCTAATCCTGTTACCAGTGGCTGCTGCCAGTGGCGAT
AAGTCGTGTCTTACCGGGTTGGACTCAAGACGATAGTTACCGGATAAGGCGCAGCGGTCGGGCTGAACGG
GGGGTTCGTGCACACAGCCCAGCTTGGAGCGAACGACCTACACCGAACTGAGATACCTACAGCGTGAGCT
ATGAGAAAGCGCCACGCTTCCCGAAGGGAGAAAGGCGGACAGGTATCCGGTAAGCGGCAGGGTCGGAACA
GGAGAGCGCACGAGGGAGCTTCCAGGGGGAAACGCCTGGTATCTTTATAGTCCTGTCGGGTTTCGCCACC
TCTGACTTGAGCGTCGATTTTTGTGATGCTCGTCAGGGGGGCGGAGCCTATGGAAAAACGCCAGCAACGC
GGCCTTTTTACGGTTCCTGGCCTTTTGCTGGCCTTTTGCTCACATGTTCTTTCCTGCGTTATCCCCTGAT
TCTGTGGATAACCGTATTACCGCCTTTGAGTGAGCTGATACCGCTCGCCGCAGCCGAACGACCGAGCGCA
GCGAGTCAGTGAGCGAGGAAGCGGAAGAGCGCCCAATACGCAAACCGCCTCTCCCCGCGCGTTGGCCGAT
TCATTAATGCAGCTGGCACGACAGGTTTCCCGACTGGAAAGCGGGCAGTGAGCGCAACGCAATTAATGTG
AGTTAGCTCACTCATTAGGCACCCCAGGCTTTACACTTTATGCTTCCGGCTCGTATGTTGTGTGGAATTG
TGAGCGGATAACAATTTCACACAGGAAACAGCTATGACCATGATTACGCCAAGCGCGCAATTAACCCTCA
CTAAAGGGAACAAAAGCTGGAGCTGCAAGC
